>Addgene plasmid #127830 | pNIC28-BSA4-G-L11 | addgene full sequence | sequence record 250143 | Addgene NGS Result
TAATACGACTCACTATAGGGGAATTGTGAGCGGATAACAATTCCCCTCTAGAAATAATTTTGTTTAACTT
TAAGAAGGAGATATACATATGCACCATCATCATCATCATTCTTCTGGTGTAGATCTGGGTACCGAGAACC
TGTACTTCCAATCCGGCGGCGGC
[534 nt withheld, positions 164-697]
TAACAGTAAAGGTGGATACGGATCCGAATTCGAGCTCCGTCGACAAGCTTGCGGCCGCACTCGAGCACCA
CCACCACCACCACTGAGATCCGGCTGCTAACAAAGCCCGAAAGGAAGCTGAGTTGGCTGCTGCCACCGCT
GAGCAATAACTAGCATAACCCCTTGGGGCCTCTAAACGGGTCTTGAGGGGTTTTTTGCTGAAAGGAGGAA
CTATATCCGGATTGGCGAATGGG
[124 nt withheld, positions 931-1054]
C
[91 nt withheld, positions 1056-1146]
A
[49 nt withheld, positions 1148-1196]
CCTTTGACGTTGGAGTCCACGTTCTTT
[37 nt withheld, positions 1224-1260]
ACCCTATCTCGGTCTATTCTTTTGATTTATAAGGGATTTTGCCGATTTCGGCCTATTGGTTAAAAAATGA
GCTGATTTAACAAAAATTTAACGCGAATTTTAACAAAATATTAACGCTTACAATTTAGGTGGCACTTTTC
GGGGAAATGTGCGCGGAACCCCTATTTGTTTATTTTTCTAAATACATTCAAATATGTATCCGCTCATGAA
TTAATTCTTAGAAAAACTCATCGAGCATCAAATGAAACTGCAATTTATTCATATCAGGATTATCAATACC
ATATTTTTGAAAAAGCCGTTTCTGTAATGAAGGAGAAAACTCACCGAGGCAGTTCCATAGGATGGCAAGA
TCCTGGTATCGGTCTGCGATTCCGACTCGTCCAACATCAATACAACCTATTAATTTCCCCTCGTCAAAAA
TAAGGTTATCAAGTGAGAAATCACCATGAGTGACGACTGAATCCGGTGAGAATGGCAAAAGTTTATGCAT
TTCTTTCCAGACTTGTTCAACAGGCCAGCCATTACGCTCGTCATCAAAATCACTCGCATCAACCAAACCG
TTATTCATTCGTGATTGCGCCTGAGCGAGACGAAATACGCGATCGCTGTTAAAAGGACAATTACAAACAG
GAATCGAATGCAACCGGCGCAGGAACACTGCCAGCGCATCAACAATATTTTCACCTGAATCAGGATATTC
TTCTAATACCTGGAATGCTGTTTTCCCGGGGATCGCAGTGGTGAGTAACCATGCATCATCAGGAGTACGG
ATAAAATGCTTGATGGTCGGAAGAGGCATAAATTCCGTCAGCCAGTTTAGTCTGACCATCTCATCTGTAA
CATCATTGGCAACGCTACCTTTGCCATGTTTCAGAAACAACTCTGGCGCATCGGGCTTCCCATACAATCG
ATAGATTGTCGCACCTGATTGCCCGACATTATCGCGAGCCCATTTATACCCATATAAATCAGCATCCATG
TTGGAATTTAATCGCGGCCTAGAGCAAGACGTTTCCCGTTGAATATGGCTCATAACACCCCTTGTATTAC
TGTTTATGTAAGCAGACAGTTTTATTGTTCATGACCAAAATCCCTTAACGTGAGTTTTCGTTCCACTGAG
CGTCAGACCCCGTAGAAAAGATCAAAGGATCTTCTTGAGATCCTTTTTTTCTGCGCGTAATCTGCTGCTT
GCAAACAAAAAAACCACCGCTACCAGCGGTGGTTTGTTTGCCGGATCAAGAGCTACCAACTCTTTTTCCG
AAGGTAACTGGCTTCAGCAGAGCGCAGATACCAAATACTGTCCTTCTAGTGTAGCCGTAGTTAGGCCACC
ACTTCAAGAACTCTGTAGCACCGCCTACATACCTCGCTCTGCTAATCCTGTTACCAGTGGCTGCTGCCAG
TGGCGATAAGTCGTGTCTTACCGGGTTGGACTCAAGACGATAGTTACCGGATAAGGCGCAGCGGTCGGGC
TGAACGGGGGGTTCGTGCACACAGCCCAGCTTGGAGCGAACGACCTACACCGAACTGAGATACCTACAGC
GTGAGCTATGAGAAAGCGCCACGCTTCCCGAAGGGAGAAAGGCGGACAGGTATCCGGTAAGCGGCAGGGT
CGGAACAGGAGAGCGCACGAGGGAGCTTCCAGGGGGAAACGCCTGGTATCTTTATAGTCCTGTCGGGTTT
CGCCACCTCTGACTTGAGCGTCGATTTTTGTGATGCTCGTCAGGGGGGCGGAGCCTATGGAAAAACGCCA
GCAACGCGGCCTTTTTACGGTTCCTGGCCTTTTGCTGGCCTTTTGCTCACATGTTCTTTCCTGCGTTATC
CCCTGATTCTGTGGATAACCGTATTACCGCCTTTGAGTGAGCTGATACCGCTCGCCGCAGCCGAACGACC
GAGCGCAGCGAGTCAGTGAGCGAGGAAGCGGAAGAGCGCCTGATGCGGTATTTTCTCCTTACGCATCTGT
GCGGTATTTCACACCGCAATGGTGCACTCTCAGTACAATCTGCTCTGATGCCGCATAGTTAAGCCAGTAT
ACACTCCGCTATCGCTACGTGACTGGGTCATGGCTGCGCCCCGACACCCGCCAACACCCGCTGACGCGCC
CTGACGGGCTTGTCTGCTCCCGGCATCCGCTTACAGACAAGCTGTGACCGTCTCCGGGAGCTGCATGTGT
CAGAGGTTTTCACCGTCATCACCGAAACGCGCGAGGCAGCTGCGGTAAAGCTCATCAGCGTGGTCGTGAA
GCGATTCACAGATGTCTGCCTGTTCATCCGCGTCCAGCTCGTTGAGTTTCTCCAGAAGCGTTAATGTCTG
GCTTCTGATAAAGCGGGCCATGTTAAGGGCGGTTTTTTCCTGTTTGGTCACTGATGCCTCCGTGTAAGGG
GGATTTCTGTTCATGGGGGTAATGATACCGATGAAACGAGAGAGGATGCTCACGATACGGGTTACTGATG
ATGAACATGCCCGGTTACTGGAACGTTGTGAGGGTAAACAACTGGCGGTATGGATGCGGCGGGACCAGAG
AAAAATCACTCAGGGTCAATGCCAGCGCTTCGTTAATACAGATGTAGGTGTTCCACAGGGTAGCCAGCAG
CATCCTGCGATGCAGATCCGGAACATAATGGTGCAGGGCGCTGACTTCCGCGTTTCCAGACTTTACGAAA
CACGGAAACCGAAGACCATTCATGTTGTTGCTCAGGTCGCAGACGTTTTGCAGCAGCAGTCGCTTCACGT
TCGCTCGCGTATCGGTGATTCATTCTGCTAACCAGTAAGGCAACCCCGCCAGCCTAGCCGGGTCCTCAAC
GACAGGAGCACGATCATGCGCACCCGTGGGGCCGCCATGCCGGCGATAATGGCCTGCTTCTCGCCGAAAC
GTTTGGTGGCGGGACCAGTGACGAAGGCTTGAGCGAGGGCGTGCAAGATTCCGAATACCGCAAGCGACAG
GCCGATCATCGTCGCGCTCCAGCGAAAGCGGTCCTCGCCGAAAATGACCCAGAGCGCTGCCGGCACCTGT
CCTACGAGTTGCATGATAAAGAAGACAGTCATAAGTGCGGCGACGATAGTCATGCCCCGCGCCCACCGGA
AGGAGCTGACTGGGTTGAAGGCTCTCAAGGGCATCGGTCGAGATCCCGGTGCCTAATGAGTGAGCTAACT
TACATTAATTGCGTTGCGCTCACTGCCCGCTTTCCAGTCGGGAAACCTGTCGTGCCAGCTGCATTAATGA
ATCGGCCAACGCGCGGGGAGAGGCGGTTTGCGTATTGGGCGCCAGGGTGGTTTTTCTTTTCACCAGTGAG
ACGGGCAACAGCTGATTGCCCTTCACCGCCTGGCCCTGAGAGAGTTGCAGCAAGCGGTCCACGCTGGTTT
GCCCCAGCAGGCGAAAATCCTGTTTGATGGTGGTTAACGGCGGGATATAACATGAGCTGTCTTCGGTATC
GTCGTATCCCACTACCGAGATATCCGCACCAACGCGCAGCCCGGACTCGGTAATGGCGCGCATTGCGCCC
AGCGCCATCTGATCGTTGGCAACCAGCATCGCAGTGGGAACGATGCCCTCATTCAGCATTTGCATGGTTT
GTTGAAAACCGGACATGGCACTCCAGTCGCCTTCCCGTTCCGCTATCGGCTGAATTTGATTGCGAGTGAG
ATATTTATGCCAGCCAGCCAGACGCAGACGCGCCGAGACAGAACTTAATGGGCCCGCTAACAGCGCGATT
TGCTGGTGACCCAATGCGACCAGATGCTCCACGCCCAGTCGCGTACCGTCTTCATGGGAGAAAATAATAC
TGTTGATGGGTGTCTGGTCAGAGACATCAAGAAATAACGCCGGAACATTAGTGCAGGCAGCTTCCACAGC
AATGGCATCCTGGTCATCCAGCGGATAGTTAATGATCAGCCCACTGACGCGTTGCGCGAGAAGATTGTGC
ACCGCCGCTTTACAGGCTTCGACGCCGCTTCGTTCTACCATCGACACCACCACGCTGGCACCCAGTTGAT
CGGCGCGAGATTTAATCGCCGCGACAATTTGCGACGGCGCGTGCAGGGCCAGACTGGAGGTGGCAACGCC
AATCAGCAACGACTGTTTGCCCGCCAGTTGTTGTGCCACGCGGTTGGGAATGTAATTCAGCTCCGCCATC
GCCGCTTCCACTTTTTCCCGCGTTTTCGCAGAAACGTGGCTGGCCTGGTTCACCACGCGGGAAACGGTCT
GATAAGAGACACCGGCATACTCTGCGACATCGTATAACGTTACTGGTTTCACATTCACCACCCTGAATTG
ACTCTCTTCCGGGCGCTATCATGCCATACCGCGAAAGGTTTTGCGCCATTCGATGGTGTCCGGGATCTCG
ACGCTCTCCCTTATGCGACTCCTGCATTAGGAAGCAGCCCAGTAGTAGGTTGAGGCCGTTGAGCACCGCC
GCCGCAAGGAATGGTGCATGCAAGGAGATGGCGCCCAACAGTCCCCCGGCCACGGGGCCTGCCACCATAC
CCACGCCGAAACAAGCGCTCATGAGCCCGAAGTGGCGAGCCCGATCTTCCCCATCGGTGATGTCGGCGAT
ATAGGCGCCAGCAACCGCACCTGTGGCGCCGGTGATGCCGGCCACGATGCGTCCGGCGTAGAGGATCGAG
ATCTCGATCCCGCGAAAT
Features (pLannotate 1.2.2; 19 found; start..end, strand, type, name):
      1..19      +  promoter       T7 promoter: promoter for bacteriophage T7 RNA polymerase
     20..44      +  protein_bind   lac operator: The lac repressor binds to the lac operator to inhibit transcription in E. coli. This inhibition can be relieved by adding lactose or isopropyl-β-D-thiogalactopyranoside (IPTG). lac repressor encoded by lacI
     59..81      +  RBS            RBS: efficient ribosome binding site from bacteriophage T7 gene 10 (Olins and Rangwala, 1989)
    164..697     +  CDS            RPL11 (sequence withheld): RL11_HUMAN - Experimental evidence at protein level: Swiss-Prot protein existence level 1. Component of the ribosome, a large ribonucleoprotein complex responsible for the synthesis of proteins in the cell. The small ribosomal subunit (SSU) binds messenger RNAs (mRNAs) and translates the encoded message by selecting cognate aminoacyl-transfer RNA (tRNA) molecules. The large subunit (LSU) contains the ribosomal catalytic site termed the peptidyl transferase center (PTC), which catalyzes the formation of peptide bonds, thereby polymerizing the amino acids delivered by tRNAs into a polypeptide ch
    763..780     +  CDS            9xHis (fragment): 9xHis affinity tag
    790..839     +  CDS            SET1 (fragment): solubility-enhancement tag derived from T7 phage gene 10B
    847..894     +  terminator     T7 terminator: transcription terminator for bacteriophage T7 RNA polymerase
    931..1359    +  rep_origin     f1 ori (sequence partly withheld): f1 bacteriophage origin of replication; arrow indicates direction of (+) strand synthesis
   1412..1469    +  promoter       AmpR promoter (fragment): bla
   1478..2293    -  CDS            KanR: aminoglycoside phosphotransferase; aph(3')-Ia; confers resistance to kanamycin in bacteria or G418 (Geneticin®) in eukaryotes
   2415..3003    +  rep_origin     ori: high-copy-number ColE1/pMB1/pBR322/pUC origin of replication
   3189..3328    -  misc_feature   bom: basis of mobility region from pBR322
   3430..3621    -  CDS            rop: Rop protein, which maintains plasmids at low copy number; rop
   3638..4018    +  CDS            YPB1_ECOLX: Protein predicted: Swiss-Prot protein existence level 4. From Escherichia coli.
   4090..4381    -  CDS            TcR (fragment): tetracycline efflux protein; tet; confers resistance to tetracycline
   4396..4417    -  protein_bind   CAP binding site: CAP binding activates transcription in the presence of cAMP. E. coli catabolite activator protein
   4430..5512    -  CDS            lacI: lac repressor; lacI; The lac repressor binds to the lac operator to inhibit transcription in E. coli. This inhibition can be relieved by adding lactose or isopropyl-β-D-thiogalactopyranoside (IPTG).
   5513..5590    -  promoter       lacI promoter: lacI
   5598..5877    -  CDS            TcR (fragment): tetracycline efflux protein; tet; confers resistance to tetracycline
