[The description below was written by a language model from this plasmid's Addgene catalogue record and pLannotate feature annotations shown in this document.]
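Description:
pNIC28-BSA4-G-L11 is a bacterial expression plasmid built on the pNIC28-Bsa4 backbone for production of recombinant human ribosomal protein L11 (RPL11, also called uL5) in Escherichia coli. It is selected with kanamycin through an aph(3')-Ia KanR gene and replicates from a ColE1/pMB1-type origin. The pBR322-derived bom site and the rop gene are also present, which fits the low-copy designation in the record. An f1 origin is annotated as well, along with remnants of a tetracycline resistance gene that appear to be non-functional backbone fragments.

The expression cassette is a standard inducible T7 arrangement. A T7 promoter is followed directly by a lac operator, then the T7 gene 10 ribosome binding site, the RPL11 coding sequence and a T7 terminator. The plasmid carries lacI under its own promoter, so the repressor holds transcription off until IPTG or lactose is added. Expression needs a host that supplies T7 RNA polymerase, whereas the listed DH5alpha strain serves for propagation. The insert was introduced by ligation independent cloning.

There is a gap of about 80 nt between the ribosome binding site and the annotated start of RPL11, which suggests an N-terminal leader or tag, but the record does not identify it and lists no tags. The short His-tag and T7 gene 10B fragments annotated downstream of the RPL11 coding sequence may be untranslated vector remnants; the record does not show whether they are in frame with the insert. The associated work concerns improved heterologous production of soluble human ribosomal proteins in E. coli.
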