Addgene plasmid #127830: pNIC28-BSA4-G-L11
Purpose: Production of recombinant human ribosomal protein L11
Depositing lab: Ivanhoe Leung. Depositing organization: University of Auckland. Publication: An improved method for the heterologous production of soluble human ribosomal proteins in Escherichia coli. Correddu D, Montano Lopez JJ, Vadakkedath PG, Lai A, Pernes JI, Watson PR, Leung IKH. Sci Rep. 2019 Jun 20;9(1):8884. doi: 10.1038/s41598-019-45323-8. PubMed 31222068.
Backbone
  Vector backbone: pNIC28-Bsa4
  Vector type: Bacterial Expression
Growth in bacteria
  Bacterial resistance: Kanamycin, 50 μg/mL
  Growth temperature: 37°C
  Growth strain: DH5alpha
  Copy number: Low Copy
Gene/Insert
  Gene/Insert name: RPL11 (alt name: Ribosomal protein L11)
  Species: H. sapiens (human)
  Entrez Gene: RPL11 (a.k.a. DBA7, GIG34, L11, uL5)
  Promoter: T7
  Cloning method: Ligation Independent Cloning
Terms and licenses: Academic/Nonprofit Terms; Industry Terms: Not Available to Industry
How to cite: pNIC28-BSA4-G-L11 was a gift from Ivanhoe Leung (Addgene plasmid # 127830 ; http://n2t.net/addgene:127830 ; RRID:Addgene_127830)
