>Addgene plasmid #127830 | pNIC28-BSA4-G-L11 | depositor partial sequence | sequence record 244890 | RPL11 gene plus three extra glycine at before first methionine
GGCGGCGGC
[534 nt withheld, positions 10-543]
TAA
